>Addgene plasmid #101366 | pDD2022 | addgene full sequence | sequence record 194091 | Addgene NGS Result
GGTACCGAGCTCTTACGCGTGCTAGCCCGGGCTGCAGGAATTCGATAGGCAGCTGCGCCACGAAGCAGTC
ACGTCCCCAAGAGCAGCAGCTTGGTCCGGCTGACTTATAAACAGTGAGTAGCGCCCGCCCACTTGTTTCG
GGCGGCCCGTAAGGCACCCTTATCTTTGAAATGCTATAAGATGTGGTAATCATAGTAATACCAGGTGTAC
ATGATTTGTGTTAAGGTGTGTGGTGGTTTTCGAAAAACATGGGTTATTGGCCGTTTCTGTTTCTCACGCC
CGGATTATATATCTGGACTTGCCTAGGTAGCATCCATGGCAACGCAAGGCCAGCAAACCCACTATCAAGC
TTGGCATTCCGGTACTGTTGGTAAAGCCACCATGGTGAAACGCGAAAAGAACGTGATCTACGGCCCAGAA
CCACTGCATCCACTGGAAGACCTCACCGCTGGTGAGATGCTCTTCCGAGCACTGCGTAAACATAGTCACC
TCCCTCAAGCACTCGTGGACGTCGTGGGAGACGAGAGCCTCTCCTACAAAGAATTTTTCGAAGCTACTGT
GCTGTTGGCCCAAAGCCTCCATAATTGTGGGTACAAAATGAACGATGTGGTGAGCATTTGTGCTGAGAAT
AACACTCGCTTCTTTATTCCTGTAATCGCTGCTTGGTACATCGGCATGATTGTCGCCCCTGTGAATGAAT
CTTACATCCCAGATGAGCTGTGTAAGGTTATGGGTATTAGCAAACCTCAAATCGTCTTTACTACCAAAAA
CATCTTGAATAAGGTCTTGGAAGTCCAGTCTCGTACTAACTTCATCAAACGCATCATTATTCTGGATACC
GTCGAAAACATCCACGGCTGTGAGAGCCTCCCTAACTTCATCTCTCGTTACAGCGATGGTAATATCGCTA
ATTTCAAGCCCTTGCATTTTGATCCAGTCGAGCAAGTGGCCGCTATTTTGTGCTCCTCCGGCACCACTGG
TTTGCCTAAAGGTGTCATGCAGACTCACCAGAATATCTGTGTGCGTTTGATCCACGCTCTCGACCCTCGT
GTGGGTACTCAATTGATCCCTGGCGTGACTGTGCTGGTGTATCTGCCTTTCTTTCACGCCTTTGGTTTCT
CTATTACCCTGGGCTATTTCATGGTCGGCTTGCGTGTCATCATGTTTCGTCGCTTCGACCAAGAAGCCTT
CTTGAAGGCTATTCAAGACTACGAGGTGCGTTCCGTGATCAACGTCCCTTCAGTCATTTTGTTCCTGAGC
AAATCTCCTTTGGTTGACAAGTATGATCTGAGCAGCTTGCGTGAGCTGTGCTGTGGCGCTGCTCCTTTGG
CCAAAGAAGTGGCCGAGGTCGCTGCTAAGCGTCTGAACCTCCCTGGTATCCGCTGCGGTTTTGGTTTGAC
TGAGAGCACTTCTGCTAACATCCATAGCTTGCGAGACGAGTTTAAGTCTGGTAGCCTGGGTCGCGTGACT
CCTCTTATGGCTGCAAAGATCGCCGACCGTGAGACCGGCAAAGCACTGGGCCCAAATCAAGTCGGTGAAT
TGTGTATTAAGGGCCCTATGGTCTCTAAAGGCTACGTGAACAATGTGGAGGCCACTAAAGAAGCCATTGA
TGATGATGGCTGGCTCCATAGCGGCGACTTCGGTTACTATGATGAGGACGAACACTTCTATGTGGTCGAT
CGCTACAAAGAATTGATTAAGTACAAAGGCTCTCAAGTCGCACCAGCCGAACTGGAAGAAATTTTGCTGA
AGAACCCTTGTATCCGCGACGTGGCCGTCGTGGGTATCCCAGACTTGGAAGCTGGCGAGTTGCCTAGCGC
CTTTGTGGTGAAACAACCCGGCAAGGAGATCACTGCTAAGGAGGTCTACGACTATTTGGCCGAGCGCGTG
TCTCACACCAAATATCTGCGTGGCGGCGTCCGCTTCGTCGATTCTATTCCACGCAACGTTACCGGTAAGA
TCACTCGTAAAGAGTTGCTGAAGCAACTCCTCGAAAAAGCTGGCGGCTAGTAAAGTCTTCATGATTATCT
AGAGTCGGGGCGGCCGGCCGCTTCGAGCAGACATGATAAGATACATTGATGAGTTTGGACAAACCACAAC
TAGAATGCAGTGAAAAAAATGCTTTATTTGTGAAATTTGTGATGCTATTGCTTTATTTGTAACCATTATA
AGCTGCAATAAACAAGTTAACAACAACAATTGCATTCATTTTATGTTTCAGGTTCAGGGGGAGGTGTGGG
AGGTTTTTTAAAGCAAGTAAAACCTCTACAAATGTGGTAAAATCGATAAGGATCCGTCGACCGATGCCCT
TGAGAGCCTTCAACCCAGTCAGCTCCTTCCGGTGGGCGCGGGGCATGACTATCGTCGCCGCACTTATGAC
TGTCTTCTTTATCATGCAACTCGTAGGACAGGTGCCGGCAGCGCTCTTCCGCTTCCTCGCTCACTGACTC
GCTGCGCTCGGTCGTTCGGCTGCGGCGAGCGGTATCAGCTCACTCAAAGGCGGTAATACGGTTATCCACA
GAATCAGGGGATAACGCAGGAAAGAACATGTGAGCAAAAGGCCAGCAAAAGGCCAGGAACCGTAAAAAGG
CCGCGTTGCTGGCGTTTTTCCATAGGCTCCGCCCCCCTGACGAGCATCACAAAAATCGACGCTCAAGTCA
GAGGTGGCGAAACCCGACAGGACTATAAAGATACCAGGCGTTTCCCCCTGGAAGCTCCCTCGTGCGCTCT
CCTGTTCCGACCCTGCCGCTTACCGGATACCTGTCCGCCTTTCTCCCTTCGGGAAGCGTGGCGCTTTCTC
ATAGCTCACGCTGTAGGTATCTCAGTTCGGTGTAGGTCGTTCGCTCCAAGCTGGGCTGTGTGCACGAACC
CCCCGTTCAGCCCGACCGCTGCGCCTTATCCGGTAACTATCGTCTTGAGTCCAACCCGGTAAGACACGAC
TTATCGCCACTGGCAGCAGCCACTGGTAACAGGATTAGCAGAGCGAGGTATGTAGGCGGTGCTACAGAGT
TCTTGAAGTGGTGGCCTAACTACGGCTACACTAGAAGAACAGTATTTGGTATCTGCGCTCTGCTGAAGCC
AGTTACCTTCGGAAAAAGAGTTGGTAGCTCTTGATCCGGCAAACAAACCACCGCTGGTAGCGGTGGTTTT
TTTGTTTGCAAGCAGCAGATTACGCGCAGAAAAAAAGGATCTCAAGAAGATCCTTTGATCTTTTCTACGG
GGTCTGACGCTCAGTGGAACGAAAACTCACGTTAAGGGATTTTGGTCATGAGATTATCAAAAAGGATCTT
CACCTAGATCCTTTTAAATTAAAAATGAAGTTTTAAATCAATCTAAAGTATATATGAGTAAACTTGGTCT
GACAGTTACCAATGCTTAATCAGTGAGGCACCTATCTCAGCGATCTGTCTATTTCGTTCATCCATAGTTG
CCTGACTCCCCGTCGTGTAGATAACTACGATACGGGAGGGCTTACCATCTGGCCCCAGTGCTGCAATGAT
ACCGCGAGACCCACGCTCACCGGCTCCAGATTTATCAGCAATAAACCAGCCAGCCGGAAGGGCCGAGCGC
AGAAGTGGTCCTGCAACTTTATCCGCCTCCATCCAGTCTATTAATTGTTGCCGGGAAGCTAGAGTAAGTA
GTTCGCCAGTTAATAGTTTGCGCAACGTTGTTGCCATTGCTACAGGCATCGTGGTGTCACGCTCGTCGTT
TGGTATGGCTTCATTCAGCTCCGGTTCCCAACGATCAAGGCGAGTTACATGATCCCCCATGTTGTGCAAA
AAAGCGGTTAGCTCCTTCGGTCCTCCGATCGTTGTCAGAAGTAAGTTGGCCGCAGTGTTATCACTCATGG
TTATGGCAGCACTGCATAATTCTCTTACTGTCATGCCATCCGTAAGATGCTTTTCTGCGACTGGTGAGTA
CTCAACCAAGTCATTCTGAGAATAGTGTATGCGGCGACCGAGTTGCTCTTGCCCGGCGTCAATACGGGAT
AATACCGCGCCACATAGCAGAACTTTAAAAGTGCTCATCATTGGAAAACGTTCTTCGGGGCGAAAACTCT
CAAGGATCTTACCGCTGTTGAGATCCAGTTCGATGTAACCCACTCGTGCACCCAACTGATCTTCAGCATC
TTTTACTTTCACCAGCGTTTCTGGGTGAGCAAAAACAGGAAGGCAAAATGCCGCAAAAAAGGGAATAAGG
GCGACACGGAAATGTTGAATACTCATACTCTTCCTTTTTCAATATTATTGAAGCATTTATCAGGGTTATT
GTCTCATGAGCGGATACATATTTGAATGTATTTAGAAAAATAAACAAATAGGGGTTCCGCGCACATTTCC
CCGAAAAGTGCCACCTG
[124 nt withheld, positions 4358-4481]
C
[91 nt withheld, positions 4483-4573]
A
[49 nt withheld, positions 4575-4623]
CCTTTGACGTTGGAGTCCACGTTCTTT
[37 nt withheld, positions 4651-4687]
ACCCTATCTCGGTCTATTCTTTTGATTTATAAGGGATTTTGCCGATTTCGGCCTATTGGTTAAAAAATGA
GCTGATTTAACAAAAATTTAACGCGAATTTTAACAAAATATTAACGCTTACAATTTGCCATTCGCCATTC
AGGCTGCGCAACTGTTGGGAAGGGCGATCGGTGCGGGCCTCTTCGCTATTACGCCAGCCCAAGCTACCAT
GATAAGTAAGTAATATTAAGGTACGGGAGGTACTTGGAGCGGCCGCAATAAAATATCTTTATTTTCATTA
CATCTGTGTGTTGGTTTTTTGTGTGAATCGATAGTACTAACATACGCTCTCCATCAAAACAAAACGAAAC
AAAACAAACTAGCAAAATAGGCTGTCCCCAGTGCAAGTGCAGGTGCCAGAACATTTCTCTATCGATA
Features (pLannotate 1.2.2; 12 found; start..end, strand, type, name):
     26..47      +  misc_feature   MCS (fragment): pBluescript multiple cloning site
    382..2010    +  CDS            CBG68luc: green-emitting variant of click beetle luciferase human codon-optimized
   2067..2188    -  polyA_signal   SV40 poly(A) signal: SV40 polyadenylation signal
   2211..2279    -  CDS            large T antigen (fragment): large T antigen from SV40 (simian virus 40)
   2295..2427    +  CDS            TcR (fragment): tetracycline efflux protein; tet; confers resistance to tetracycline
   2607..3195    -  rep_origin     ori: high-copy-number ColE1/pMB1/pBR322/pUC origin of replication
   3366..4226    -  CDS            AmpR: β-lactamase; bla; confers resistance to ampicillin, carbenicillin, and related antibiotics
   4227..4331    -  promoter       AmpR promoter: bla
   4358..4786    +  rep_origin     f1 ori (sequence partly withheld): f1 bacteriophage origin of replication; arrow indicates direction of (+) strand synthesis
   4818..4885    -  CDS            lacZα (fragment): LacZα fragment of β-galactosidase; lacZ fragment
   4944..4992    +  polyA_signal   poly(A) signal: synthetic polyadenylation signal
   5006..5097    +  misc_feature   pause site: RNA polymerase II transcriptional pause signal from the human α2 globin gene
