[The description below was written by a language model from this plasmid's Addgene catalogue record and pLannotate feature annotations shown in this document.]
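Description:
pDD2022, also named pCBG68-RBPjkΔB, is a luciferase reporter plasmid built on Promega's promoterless pCBG68 Basic backbone. It derives from pCBG68-LANApi (pDD2002), a parent reporter carrying a promoter fragment from Kaposi's sarcoma-associated herpesvirus (KSHV), and differs from it by a mutation in the site designated RBPjk binding site B. The viral promoter itself is not annotated in the feature table. An unannotated stretch of roughly 330 nt lies between the multiple cloning site remnant and the start of the reporter gene, which is where such an insert would be expected. The record does not give the exact boundaries of the fragment or the nature of the base changes. The sequenced plasmid length also equals the figure listed as the backbone size without insert, so that catalogue value should be treated with caution.

The reporter is CBG68luc, a human codon-optimised, green-emitting click beetle luciferase, followed by an SV40 polyadenylation signal. Upstream of the cloning region sit a synthetic poly(A) signal and the human α2-globin RNA polymerase II pause site, which together limit read-through transcription from the backbone so that luciferase output reflects the inserted promoter. The plasmid is propagated in E. coli through a high-copy ColE1/pUC-type origin with ampicillin selection (AmpR under its bla promoter), and an f1 origin permits single-stranded DNA production. Short large T antigen, TcR and lacZα fragments appear to be backbone remnants.

The associated publication concerns quantitative analysis of the bidirectional KSHV vGPCR/lytic LANA promoter. The construct therefore serves in transfection-based reporter assays that compare mutant and parental promoter activity to assess the contribution of this RBPjk site.
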