Addgene plasmid #101366: pDD2022
Purpose: Name: pCBG68-RBPjkΔB. RBPjk binding site B mutation in pCBG68-LANApi (pDD2002).
Depositing lab: Dirk Dittmer. Depositing organization: University of North Carolina at Chapel Hill. Publication: Quantitative analysis of the bidirectional viral G-protein-coupled receptor and lytic latency-associated nuclear antigen promoter of Kaposi's sarcoma-associated herpesvirus. Hilton IB, Dittmer DP. J Virol. 2012 Sep;86(18):9683-95. doi: 10.1128/JVI.00881-12. Epub 2012 Jun 27. PubMed 22740392.
Backbone
  Vector backbone: pCBG68 Basic
  Backbone manufacturer: Promega
  Backbone size w/o insert (bp): 5104
  Vector type: Luciferase
Growth in bacteria
  Bacterial resistance: Ampicillin, 100 μg/mL
  Growth temperature: 37°C
  Growth strain: DH5alpha
  Copy number: Unknown
Gene/Insert
  Gene/Insert name: RBPjk binding site B mutation in pCBG68-LANApi (pDD2002).
  Species: KSHV (viral)
  Mutation: RBPjk binding site B mutation in pCBG68-LANApi (pDD2002).
Terms and licenses: Academic/Nonprofit Terms; Industry Terms: Not Available to Industry
How to cite: pDD2022 was a gift from Dirk Dittmer (Addgene plasmid # 101366 ; http://n2t.net/addgene:101366 ; RRID:Addgene_101366)
